Addgene plasmid #210470: Membrane mCherry
Purpose: Plasma membrane localizing mCherry using Human LCK proto-oncogene sequence
Depositing lab: Amro Hamdoun.
Backbone
  Vector backbone: pCS2+8
  Backbone size w/o insert (bp): 4137
  Total vector size (bp): 4909
  Vector type: Synthetic Biology ; sea urchin, mammal, zebrafish
Growth in bacteria
  Bacterial resistance: Ampicillin, 100 μg/mL
  Growth temperature: 37°C
  Growth strain: DH5alpha
  Copy number: High Copy
Gene/Insert
  Gene/Insert name: LCK membrane mCherry (alt name: LCK proto-oncogene, Src family tyrosine kinase)
  Species: H. sapiens (human), Synthetic; A.victoria
  Insert size (bp): 828
  Entrez Gene: LCK (a.k.a. IMD22, LSK, YT16, p56lck, pp58lck)
  Tag / fusion protein: mCherry (N terminal on insert)
  Cloning method: Unknown
  Sequencing primers: 5′ TGACGTAAATGGGCGGTAGG; 3′ GTCATAGCTGTTTCCTG
Resource information
  A portion of this plasmid was derived from a plasmid made by: Twist Bioscience
Terms and licenses: Academic/Nonprofit Terms; Industry Terms: Not Available to Industry
How to cite: Membrane mCherry was a gift from Amro Hamdoun (Addgene plasmid # 210470 ; http://n2t.net/addgene:210470 ; RRID:Addgene_210470)
