[The description below was written by a language model from this plasmid's Addgene catalogue record and pLannotate feature annotations shown in this document.]
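Description:
Membrane mCherry is a 4,909 bp plasmid built on the pCS2+8 backbone, a dual-purpose expression vector listed for use in sea urchin, zebrafish and mammalian systems. It is maintained in E. coli as a high-copy plasmid through a ColE1/pUC-type origin and selected with ampicillin via the β-lactamase gene and its native promoter. An f1 origin and remnants of the lac region (lacZα and lacI fragments, lac promoter/operator, CAP site) are carried over from the parental cloning vector and have no role in expression of the insert.

The payload is a roughly 0.8 kb synthetic insert that fuses a sequence from the human LCK proto-oncogene (a Src-family tyrosine kinase) to the monomeric red fluorescent protein mCherry, so that the fluorophore is directed to the plasma membrane. The feature table annotates only the mCherry coding sequence. The LCK-derived segment is not called as a separate feature, and it presumably lies in the unannotated stretch between the SP6 promoter and mCherry, although the catalogue describes mCherry as N-terminal on the insert. The catalogue also lists A. victoria as a species, whereas the annotation gives mCherry as derived from Discosoma. The cassette sits downstream of the simian CMV IE94 enhancer/promoter, which drives expression from transfected or injected DNA, and of an SP6 promoter, which allows in vitro transcription of sense mRNA. An SV40 polyadenylation signal follows the coding sequence, and a T3 promoter lies beyond it in the opposite orientation. This arrangement suits the construct to labelling cell membranes for live imaging, for example after mRNA injection into embryos, although the record states only the membrane-localizing purpose.
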