Features (pLannotate 1.2.2; 14 found; start..end, strand, type, name):
    105..209     -  promoter       AmpR promoter: bla
    262..690     -  rep_origin     f1 ori (sequence partly withheld): f1 bacteriophage origin of replication; arrow indicates direction of (+) strand synthesis
    695..761     -  CDS            lacZα (fragment): LacZα fragment of β-galactosidase; lacZ fragment
    768..1745    +  promoter       CMV IE94 promoter: enhancer/promoter region of simian cytomegalovirus major immediate early transcription unit IE94
   1780..1798    +  promoter       SP6 promoter: promoter for bacteriophage SP6 RNA polymerase
   1989..2696    +  CDS            mCherry: mCherry is a basic (constitutively fluorescent) red fluorescent protein published in 2004, derived from Discosoma sp.. It is reported to be a very rapidly-maturing monomer with low acid sensitivity.
   2706..2840    -  polyA_signal   SV40 poly(A) signal: SV40 polyadenylation signal
   2953..2971    -  promoter       T3 promoter: promoter for bacteriophage T3 RNA polymerase
   3016..3032    -  protein_bind   lac operator: The lac repressor binds to the lac operator to inhibit transcription in E. coli. This inhibition can be relieved by adding lactose or isopropyl-β-D-thiogalactopyranoside (IPTG). lac repressor encoded by lacI
   3040..3070    -  promoter       lac promoter: promoter for the E. coli lac operon
   3085..3106    -  protein_bind   CAP binding site: CAP binding activates transcription in the presence of cAMP. E. coli catabolite activator protein
   3119..3211    -  CDS            lacI (fragment): lac repressor; lacI; The lac repressor binds to the lac operator to inhibit transcription in E. coli. This inhibition can be relieved by adding lactose or isopropyl-β-D-thiogalactopyranoside (IPTG).
   3394..3982    -  rep_origin     ori: high-copy-number ColE1/pMB1/pBR322/pUC origin of replication
   4153..104     -  CDS            AmpR (across the origin): β-lactamase; bla; confers resistance to ampicillin, carbenicillin, and related antibiotics
>Addgene plasmid #210470 | Membrane mCherry | addgene full sequence | sequence record 416828 | Addgene NGS Result
TCAGCATCTTTTACTTTCACCAGCGTTTCTGGGTGAGCAAAAACAGGAAGGCAAAATGCCGCAAAAAAGG
GAATAAGGGCGACACGGAAATGTTGAATACTCATACTCTTCCTTTTTCAATATTATTGAAGCATTTATCA
GGGTTATTGTCTCATGAGCGGATACATATTTGAATGTATTTAGAAAAATAAACAAATAGGGGTTCCGCGC
ACATTTCCCCGAAAAGTGCCACCTAAATTGTAAGCGTTAATATTTTGTTAAAATTCGCGTTAAATTTTTG
TTAAATCAGCTCATTTTTTAACCAATAGGCCGAAATCGGCAAAATCCCTTATAAATCAAAAGAATAGACC
GAGATAGGGT
[37 nt withheld, positions 361-397]
AAAGAACGTGGACTCCAACGTCAAAGG
[49 nt withheld, positions 425-473]
T
[91 nt withheld, positions 475-565]
G
[124 nt withheld, positions 567-690]
CCCATTCGCCATTCAGGCTGCGCAACTGTTGGGAAGGGCGATCGGTGCGGGCCTCTTCGCTATTACGCCA
GTCGACCGCCAATTCAATATGGCGTATATGGACTCATGCCAATTCAATATGGTGGATCTGGACCTGTGCC
AATTCAATATGGCGTATATGGACTCGTGCCAATTCAATATGGTGGATCTGGACCCCAGCCAATTCAATAT
GGCGGACTTGGCACCATGCCAATTCAATATGGCGGACCTGGCACTGTGCCAACTGGGGAGGGGTCTACTT
GGCACGGTGCCAAGTTTGAGGAGGGGTCTTGGCCCTGTGCCAAGTCCGCCATATTGAATTGGCATGGTGC
CAATAATGGCGGCCATATTGGCTATATGCCAGGATCAATATATAGGCAATATCCAATATGGCCCTATGCC
AATATGGCTATTGGCCAGGTTCAATACTATGTATTGGCCCTATGCCATATAGTATTCCATATATGGGTTT
TCCTATTGACGTAGATAGCCCCTCCCAATGGGCGGTCCCATATACCATATATGGGGCTTCCTAATACCGC
CCATAGCCACTCCCCCATTGACGTCAATGGTCTCTATATATGGTCTTTCCTATTGACGTCATATGGGCGG
TCCTATTGACGTATATGGCGCCTCCCCCATTGACGTCAATTACGGTAAATGGCCCGCCTGGCTCAATGCC
CATTGACGTCAATAGGACCACCCACCATTGACGTCAATGGGATGGCTCATTGCCCATTCATATCCGTTCT
CACGCCCCCTATTGACGTCAATGACGGTAAATGGCCCACTTGGCAGTACATCAATATCTATTAATAGTAA
CTTGGCAAGTACATTACTATTGGAAGTACGCCAGGGTACATTGGCAGTACTCCCATTGACGTCAATGGCG
GTAAATGGCCCGCGATGGCTGCCAAGTACATCCCCATTGACGTCAATGGGGAGGGGCAATGACGCAAATG
GGCGTTCCATTGACGTAAATGGGCGGTAGGCGTGCCTAATGGGAGGTCTATATAAGCAATGCTCGTTTAG
GGAACCGCCATTCTGCCTGGGGACGTCGGAGCAAGCTTGATTTAGGTGACACTATAGAATACAAGCTACT
TGTTCTTTTTGCAGGATCCCATCGATTCGAATTCAAGGCCTCTCGAGCCTCTAGAGCCACCATGGGCTGC
ATCAAGAGCAAGCGCAAGGACAACCTGAACGACGACGAGGCCGCCATGGGCTGCATCAAGAGCAAGCGCA
AGGACAACCTGAACGACGACGAGGCACCGGTCGCCACCATGGTGAGCAAGGGCGAGGAGGATAACATGGC
CATCATCAAGGAGTTCATGCGCTTCAAGGTGCACATGGAGGGCTCCGTGAACGGCCACGAGTTCGAGATC
GAGGGCGAGGGCGAGGGCCGCCCCTACGAGGGCACCCAGACCGCCAAGCTGAAGGTGACCAAGGGTGGCC
CCCTGCCCTTCGCCTGGGACATCCTGTCCCCTCAGTTCATGTACGGCTCCAAGGCCTACGTGAAGCACCC
CGCCGACATCCCCGACTACTTGAAGCTGTCCTTCCCCGAGGGCTTCAAGTGGGAGCGCGTGATGAACTTC
GAGGACGGCGGCGTGGTGACCGTGACCCAGGACTCCTCCCTGCAGGACGGCGAGTTCATCTACAAGGTGA
AGCTGCGCGGCACCAACTTCCCCTCCGACGGCCCCGTAATGCAGAAGAAGACCATGGGCTGGGAGGCCTC
CTCCGAGCGGATGTACCCCGAGGACGGCGCCCTGAAGGGCGAGATCAAGCAGAGGCTGAAGCTGAAGGAC
GGCGGCCACTACGACGCTGAGGTCAAGACCACCTACAAGGCCAAGAAGCCCGTGCAGCTGCCCGGCGCCT
ACAACGTCAACATCAAGTTGGACATCACCTCCCACAACGAGGACTACACCATCGTGGAACAGTACGAACG
CGCCGAGGGCCGCCACTCCACCGGCGGCATGGACGAGCTGTACAAGTAATACGTAGATCCAGACATGATA
AGATACATTGATGAGTTTGGACAAACCACAACTAGAATGCAGTGAAAAAAATGCTTTATTTGTGAAATTT
GTGATGCTATTGCTTTATTTGTAACCATTATAAGCTGCAATAAACAAGTTAACAACAACAATTGCATTCA
TTTTATGTTTCAGGTTCAGGGGGAGGTGTGGGAGGTTTTTTAATTCGCGGCCGCGGCGCCAATGCATTGG
GCCCGGTACCCAGCTTTTGTTCCCTTTAGTGAGGGTTAATTGCGCGCTTGGCGTAATCATGGTCATAGCT
GTTTCCTGTGTGAAATTGTTATCCGCTCACAATTCCACACAACATACGAGCCGGGAGCATAAAGTGTAAA
GCCTGGGGTGCCTAATGAGTGAGCTAACTCACATTAATTGCGTTGCGCTCACTGCCCGCTTTCCAGTCGG
GAAACCTGTCGTGCCAGCTGCATTAATGAATCGGCCAACGCGCGGGGAGAGGCGGTTTGCGTATTGGGCG
CTCTTCCGCTTCCTCGCTCACTGACTCGCTGCGCTCGGTCGTTCGGCTGCGGCGAGCGGTATCAGCTCAC
TCAAAGGCGGTAATACGGTTATCCACAGAATCAGGGGATAACGCAGGAAAGAACATGTGAGCAAAAGGCC
AGCAAAAGGCCAGGAACCGTAAAAAGGCCGCGTTGCTGGCGTTTTTCCATAGGCTCCGCCCCCCTGACGA
GCATCACAAAAATCGACGCTCAAGTCAGAGGTGGCGAAACCCGACAGGACTATAAAGATACCAGGCGTTT
CCCCCTGGAAGCTCCCTCGTGCGCTCTCCTGTTCCGACCCTGCCGCTTACCGGATACCTGTCCGCCTTTC
TCCCTTCGGGAAGCGTGGCGCTTTCTCATAGCTCACGCTGTAGGTATCTCAGTTCGGTGTAGGTCGTTCG
CTCCAAGCTGGGCTGTGTGCACGAACCCCCCGTTCAGCCCGACCGCTGCGCCTTATCCGGTAACTATCGT
CTTGAGTCCAACCCGGTAAGACACGACTTATCGCCACTGGCAGCAGCCACTGGTAACAGGATTAGCAGAG
CGAGGTATGTAGGCGGTGCTACAGAGTTCTTGAAGTGGTGGCCTAACTACGGCTACACTAGAAGAACAGT
ATTTGGTATCTGCGCTCTGCTGAAGCCAGTTACCTTCGGAAAAAGAGTTGGTAGCTCTTGATCCGGCAAA
CAAACCACCGCTGGTAGCGGTGGTTTTTTTGTTTGCAAGCAGCAGATTACGCGCAGAAAAAAAGGATCTC
AAGAAGATCCTTTGATCTTTTCTACGGGGTCTGACGCTCAGTGGAACGAAAACTCACGTTAAGGGATTTT
GGTCATGAGATTATCAAAAAGGATCTTCACCTAGATCCTTTTAAATTAAAAATGAAGTTTTAAATCAATC
TAAAGTATATATGAGTAAACTTGGTCTGACAGTTACCAATGCTTAATCAGTGAGGCACCTATCTCAGCGA
TCTGTCTATTTCGTTCATCCATAGTTGCCTGACTCCCCGTCGTGTAGATAACTACGATACGGGAGGGCTT
ACCATCTGGCCCCAGTGCTGCAATGATACCGCGAGACCCACGCTCACCGGCTCCAGATTTATCAGCAATA
AACCAGCCAGCCGGAAGGGCCGAGCGCAGAAGTGGTCCTGCAACTTTATCCGCCTCCATCCAGTCTATTA
ATTGTTGCCGGGAAGCTAGAGTAAGTAGTTCGCCAGTTAATAGTTTGCGCAACGTTGTTGCCATTGCTAC
AGGCATCGTGGTGTCACGCTCGTCGTTTGGTATGGCTTCATTCAGCTCCGGTTCCCAACGATCAAGGCGA
GTTACATGATCCCCCATGTTGTGCAAAAAAGCGGTTAGCTCCTTCGGTCCTCCGATCGTTGTCAGAAGTA
AGTTGGCCGCAGTGTTATCACTCATGGTTATGGCAGCACTGCATAATTCTCTTACTGTCATGCCATCCGT
AAGATGCTTTTCTGTGACTGGTGAGTACTCAACCAAGTCATTCTGAGAATAGTGTATGCGGCGACCGAGT
TGCTCTTGCCCGGCGTCAATACGGGATAATACCGCGCCACATAGCAGAACTTTAAAAGTGCTCATCATTG
GAAAACGTTCTTCGGGGCGAAAACTCTCAAGGATCTTACCGCTGTTGAGATCCAGTTCGATGTAACCCAC
TCGTGCACCCAACTGATCT
